>Addgene plasmid #55279 | mTagBFP2-Caveolin-C-10 | depositor partial sequence | sequence record 85684 | insert sequence
CGTCAGATCCGCTAGCGGTGGCCACCATGGTGTCTAAGGGCGAAGAGCTGATTAAGGAGAACATGCACAT
GAAGCTGTACATGGAGGGCACCGTGGACAACCATCACTTCAAGTGCACATCCGAGGGCGAAGGCAAGCCC
TACGAGGGCACCCAGACCATGAGAATCAAGGTGGTCGAGGGCGGCCCTCTCCCCTTCGCCTTCGACATCC
TGGCTACTAGCTTCCTCTACGGCAGCAAGACCTTCATCAACCACACCCAGGGCATCCCCGACTTCTTCAA
GCAGTCCTTCCCTGAGGGCTTCACATGGGAGAGAGTCACCACATACGAAGACGGGGGCGTGCTGACCGCT
ACCCAGGACACCAGCCTCCAGGACGGCTGCCTCATCTACAACGTCAAGATCAGAGGGGTGAACTTCACAT
CCAACGGCCCTGTGATGCAGAAGAAAACACTCGGCTGGGAGGCCTTCACCGAGACGCTGTACCCCGCTGA
CGGCGGCCTGGAAGGCAGAAACGACATGGCCCTGAAGCTCGTGGGCGGGAGCCATCTGATCGCAAACGCC
AAGACCACATATAGATCCAAGAAACCCGCTAAGAACCTCAAGATGCCTGGCGTCTACTATGTGGACTACA
GACTGGAAAGAATCAAGGAGGCCAACAACGAGACCTACGTCGAGCAGCACGAGGTGGCAGTGGCCAGATA
CTGCGACCTCCCTAGCAAACTGGGGCACAAGCTTAATTCCGGACTCAGATCTGGCAGCAGTGGAGGTTCT
GGGGGCAAATACGTAGACTCGGAGGGACATCTCTACACCGTTCCCATCCGGGAACAGGGCAACATCTACA
AGCCCAACAACAAGGCCATGGCAGACGAGCTGAGCGAGAAGCAAGTGTACGACGCGCACACCAAGGAGAT
CGACCTGGTCAACCGCGACCCTAAACACCTCAACGATGACGTGGTCAAGATTGACTTTGAAGATGTGATT
GCAGAACCAGAAGGGACACACAGTTTTGACGGCATTTGGAAGGCCAGCTTCACCACCTTCACTGTGACGA
AATACTGGTTTTACCGCTTGCTGTCTGCCCTCTTTGGCATCCCGATGGCACTCATCTGGGGCATTTACTT
CGCCATTCTCTCTTTCCTGCACATCTGGGCAGTTGTACCATGCATTAAGAGCTTCCTGATTGAGATTCAG
TGCATCAGCCGTGTCTATTCCATCTACGTCCACACCGTCTGTGACCCACTCTTTGAAGCTGTTGGGAAAA
TATTCAGCAATGTCCGCATCAACTTGCAGAAAGAAATATAAGAATTCTGCAGTCGACGGTACCGCGGGCC
CGGGATCCACCGGATCTAGATAACTGATCATAATCAGCCATACCACATTTT
