>Addgene plasmid #55279 | mTagBFP2-Caveolin-C-10 | addgene partial sequence | sequence record 100080 | BFP-F 5'-CCTTCACCGAGACGCTGTA-3'
AGAACGACATGGCCCTGAAGCTCGTGGGCGGGAGCCATCTGATCGCAAACGCCAAGACCACATATAGATC
CAAGAAACCCGCTAAGAACCTCAAGATGCCTGGCGTCTACTATGTGGACTACAGACTGGAAAGAATCAAG
GAGGCCAACAACGAGACCTACGTCGAGCAGCACGAGGTGGCAGTGGCCAGATACTGCGACCTCCCTAGCA
AACTGGGGCACAAGCTTAATTCCGGACTCAGATCTGGCAGCAGTGGAGGTTCTGGGGGCAAATACGTAGA
CTCGGAGGGACATCTCTACACCGTTCCCATCCGGGAACAGGGCAACATCTACAAGCCCAACAACAAGGCC
ATGGCAGACGAGCTGAGCGAGAAGCAAGTGTACGACGCGCACACCAAGGAGATCGACCTGGTCAACCGCG
ACCCTAAACACCTCAACGATGACGTGGTCAAGATTGACTTTGAAGATGTGATTGCAGAACCAGAAGGGAC
ACACAGTTTTGACGGCATTTGGAAGGCCAGCTTCACCACCTTCACTGTGACGAAATACTGGTTTTACCGC
TTGCTGTCTGCCCTCTTTGGCATCCCGATGGCACTCATCTGGGGCATTTACTTCGCCATTCTCTCTTTCC
TGCACATCTGGGCAGTTGTACCATGCATTAAGAGCTTCCTGATTGAGATTCAGTGCATCAGCCGTGTCTA
TTCCATCTACGTCCACACCGTCTGTGACCCACTCTTTGAAGCTGTTGGGAAAATATTCAGCAATGTCCGC
ATCAACTTGCAGAAAGAAATATAAGAATTCTGCAGTCGACGGTACCGCGGGCCCGGGATCCACCGGATCT
AGATAACTGATCATAATCAGCCATACCACATTTGTAGAGGTT
