[The description below was written by a language model from this plasmid's Addgene catalogue record.]
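Description:
mTagBFP2-Caveolin-C-10 is a mammalian expression plasmid built on the mTagBFP2-C1 backbone (about 4.75 kb without the insert), a C1-style fusion vector in which the fluorescent protein lies upstream of the cloning site. It is maintained in E. coli as a high-copy plasmid under kanamycin selection. It also carries a neomycin resistance marker, so transfected mammalian cells can be selected with G418. No feature table accompanies the record, so the origin of replication, the promoters driving the resistance marker and other backbone elements are not documented. The 3′ sequencing primer name does suggest an SV40 polyadenylation signal downstream of the insert.

The payload is human caveolin-1 (CAV1), expressed from the CMV promoter as a fusion with mTagBFP2 at its N-terminus. The "C-10" in the name probably denotes the C-type fusion arrangement and a 10-residue linker between the two proteins, but the record does not say so, and the cloning method is listed as unknown. mTagBFP2 is a monomeric blue fluorescent protein described in the associated publication as having a chemically stable chromophore; the record gives an excitation maximum of 399 nm and an emission maximum of 456 nm. Caveolin-1 is the main structural protein of caveolae, the small invaginations of the plasma membrane, and the record lists the fusion's expected localization as membrane. The construct is therefore suited to use as a blue localization marker for caveolin-containing membrane structures in fluorescence imaging of mammalian cells, including multicolour experiments alongside green or red probes.
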