Addgene plasmid #55279: mTagBFP2-Caveolin-C-10
Purpose: Localization: Membrane, Excitation: 399, Emission: 456
Depositing lab: Michael Davidson. Depositing organization: Florida State University, Tallahassee. Publication: An enhanced monomeric blue fluorescent protein with the high chemical stability of the chromophore. Subach OM, Cranfill PJ, Davidson MW, Verkhusha VV. PLoS One. 2011;6(12):e28674. Epub 2011 Dec 8. 10.1371/journal.pone.0028674 PubMed 22174863.
Backbone
  Vector backbone: mTagBFP2-C1
  Backbone size w/o insert (bp): 4750
  Vector type: Mammalian Expression
  Selectable markers: Neomycin (select with G418)
Growth in bacteria
  Bacterial resistance: Kanamycin, 50 μg/mL
  Growth temperature: 37°C
  Growth strain: DH5alpha
  Copy number: High Copy
Gene/Insert
  Gene/Insert name: Caveolin (alt name: NM_001753)
  Species: H. sapiens (human)
  Entrez Gene: CAV1 (a.k.a. BSCL3, CGL3, LCCNS, MSTP085, PPH3, VIP21)
  Promoter: CMV
  Tag / fusion protein: mTagBFP2 (N terminal on backbone)
  Cloning method: Unknown
  Sequencing primers: 5′ CMV-F; 3′ SV40pA-R
Terms and licenses: Academic/Nonprofit Terms; Industry Terms
Depositor comments: . Excitation = 399; Emission = 456
How to cite: mTagBFP2-Caveolin-C-10 was a gift from Michael Davidson (Addgene plasmid # 55279 ; http://n2t.net/addgene:55279 ; RRID:Addgene_55279)
